>Addgene plasmid #177106 | YIplac211-msGFP2-STE13 | addgene full sequence | sequence record 348260 | Addgene NGS Result
GCGCCCAATACGCAAACCGCCTCTCCCCGCGCGTTGGCCGATTCATTAATGCAGCTGGCACGACAGGTTT
CCCGACTGGAAAGCGGGCAGTGAGCGCAACGCAATTAATGTGAGTTAGCTCACTCATTAGGCACCCCAGG
CTTTACACTTTATGCTTCCGGCTCGTATGTTGTGTGGAATTGTGAGCGGATAACAATTTCACACAGGAAA
CAGCTATGACCATGATTACGCCAAATATGATTATAATTCTGTTTAAAAATGGCAACGGCGTGTAATACTG
CAAGTGACTTTGTAAATTTGGAAATTGCTCCTTGAATAAAGTTTTTTCCAGTTGTGTAGGCCATTTACTA
GTAAATTTGCCACTAGGAATGTCCGTGATTAGTATTTGAGTTCTCATTTGCTTTTGGTTTGCCATAATTC
CCGATTTTCTAACGCTAATGTATCTTTTTTTGGTTTTTGATTGCTACCATTATATGCTTTTGTAGCATCA
AGGTATATAGTATAAGCCTCTCTCCTTATTCTATCAAGGCGCGGCTTTACGCATAGCCACCCGGCCGATG
AAATTTGTTTCACGGTATAACAAACAACTTCAAAGGTGATTGTACCTAGAGTCTTTTAAGTATGAAATGA
CAGAAATTAGATACCTATTTTGTTTTGTTGTTTTCTTCCAGCCTCATGACCTCAATAAACTTAGTTAGGG
TGTTATTCGTGTAAAAAATATAGAAAGCCCCTAATGGATAGCACTGAGAGCTTGTTCACAGGTGTTGTTC
CTATCTTGGTCGAATTAGACGGTGACGTAAACGGTCATAAGTTCAGTGTTAGAGGTGAAGGTGAAGGTGA
CGCTACTAACGGTAAATTGACATTGAAGTTTATTTGTACTACAGGTAAATTGCCAGTTCCTTGGCCAACT
TTGGTTACTACATTGACATACGGTGTTCAATGTTTTTCAAGATACCCAGATCATATGAAGCAACATGATT
TCTTTAAGTCTGCTATGCCAGAAGGTTACGTTCAAGAAAGAACTATCACTTTTAAAGATGATGGTACTTA
CAAGACAAGAGCAGAGGTTAAGTTCGAAGGTGACACTTTGGTTAACAGAATCGAATTGAAGGGTATCGAT
TTTAAAGAAGATGGTAATATTTTGGGTCATAAATTGGAATACAACTACAACTCACATAACGTTTACATTA
CAGCTGATAAACAAAAGAATGGTATTAAAGCAAACTTCAAGATCAGACATAATGTTGAAGATGGTTCTGT
TCAATTAGCAGATCATTACCAACAAAACACTCCAATTGGTGACGGTCCAGTTTTGTTACCAGATAACCAT
TACTTGTCTACACAATCAAAATTGTCTAAAGATCCAAACGAAAAGAGAGATCATATGGTTTTGTTAGAAT
TTGTTACTGCTGCTGGTATCACAGGTGGCAGTGGCGGTTCTTCTGCTTCAACTCATTCGCATAAAAGGAA
GAATAGTCATTTATTTCCGCAAAGGAAAAGTTCAAACTCTTCCATGGATAAGCCATTCTTTCCTAATAAC
GATAGTGTAGCTAACACAGATCCTCAAAGTAACGAGAATGGACATACAATTAACGAGATTAGACCGACAG
AAGCTACAATAGATGTTACAGATGTTCCTCAAACCCCCTTTCTCCAGGAACAATACTCAATGCGTCCCAG
ACGAGAAAGCTTCCAGTTTAATGATATTGAAAACCAGCATCACACGCATTCCTTTTTCAGTGTAAACAAA
TTTAATCGTCGATGGGGAGAATGGTCTCTGCCCGAGAAAAGATCTTATGTCTTAGTCTTTACATTAATAG
CACTATCAGTTTTAGTTCTACTTGTTATTCTAATACCTTCAAAACTTCTACCTACCAAAATCACGCGTCC
TAAGACATCTGCAGGAGATTCTAGTTTGGGCAAAAGATCTTTCTCAATTGAAAACGTTTTGAACGGAGAT
TTTGCCATCCCTGAGGATACTTTCCACTTTATTGACCCACCACAGCGCTTATTAGGCCAAGACTCAGATC
CGGGGCTATATTTTACTACAAAAGAAATTGATGGACATACGAATTTTATTGCAAAGCAGTTATTTGATGA
GACTTTTGAAGTAAACCTTGGGGGCAATAGGTTCCTATATGAAGGAGTAGAATTTACCGTAAGTACTGTC
CAAATTAATTATAAATTGGATAAACTTATATTTGGAACTAACTTAGAGTCTGAGTTTAGACACTCCTCGA
AGGGGTTTTATTGGATCAAAGACTTAAACACAGGTAATATTGAACCGATATTACCTCCCGAAAAATCAGA
TGATAATTATGAACTTGGATTATCAAAACTTTCCTATGCGCATTTTTCTCCTGCATACAATTATATCTAT
TTTGTTTACGAGAACAATCTGTTTCTGCAACAAGTAAATAGCGGAGTTGCCAAGAAGGTAACGGAAGATG
GCTCCAAGGATATATTCAATGCCAAACCAGACTGGATATATGAAGAAGAGGTCCTTGCTTCTGATCAAGC
AATATGGTGGGCTCCAGACGATTCGAAGGCTGTATTTGCAAGATTCAATGACACCAGTGTTGACGATATC
CGATTAAACCGTTACACAAATATGAACGAAGCATACCTTTCCGACACCAAAATCAAATACCCGAAGCCAG
GGTTCCAAAATCCACAGTTCGACTTGTTTCTCGTTAACTTACAGAACGGTATAATTTACTCAATTAATAC
TGGTGGTCAGAAGGATTCCATTCTGTATAACGGAAAATGGATTAGTCCAGATACATTCAGGTTCGAAATC
ACCGATAGAAACTCTAAGATATTAGACGTAAAAGTGTATGATATACCATCATCTCAAATGCTTACTGTGA
GGAACACCAATTCAAACCTGTTCAACGGATGGATCGAAAAGACGAAGGATATTTTAAGCATCCCCCCAAA
GCCAGAGTTGAAAAGAATGGATTATGGGTACATTGATATTCATGCAGACAGTAGAGGGTTCAGTCATCTC
TTTTATTACCCAACCGTTTTTGCCAAAGAGCCTATCCAGTTGACCAAAGGGAACTGGGAAGTGACTGGAA
ATGGAATAGTCGGCTACGAATATGAAACAGATACTATATTTTTTACTGCCAATGAGATTGGTGTCATGTC
ACAACACCTTTATAGTATCAGCCTTACGGATTCTACAACTCAGAATACTTTCCAAAGTTTACAAAACCCA
TCAGACAAATACGATTTTTATGACTTCGAATTAAGTTCTAGTGCGAGATATGCTATTTCTAAAAAACTGG
GGCCTGATACACCTATTAAAGTAGCTGGTCCGCTTACAAGGGTTTTGAACGTTGCCGAAATTCACGATGA
TTCAATCTTGCAACTGACGAAGGATGAAAAGTTCAAGGAAAAAATAAAGAACTACGATTTACCTATTACA
AGCTATAAAACCATGGTCCTAGACGATGGCGTAGAAATAAATTACATTGAGATCAAACCAGCCAATTTAA
ATCCTAAAAAAAAATACCCGATATTAGTCAACATTTATGGTGGTCCAGGATCTCAAACATTTACCACCAA
GTCGTCTCTTGCGTTTGAACAAGCAGTTGTTTCAGGATTAGATGTTATCGTCCTACAAATAGAGCCCAGA
GGAACTGGGGGTAAAGGTTGGAGTTTTAGATCATGGGCCCGCGAAAAATTAGGATATTGGGAACCTAGAG
ACATTACTGAAGTCACAAAAAAATTCATACAAAGGAATAGCCAACATATAGATGAAAGCAAAATTGCTAT
TTGGGGTTGGTCATACGGCGGTTTTACTAGCTTGAAAACCGTGGAATTAGACAACGGCGACACATTTAAA
TACGCCATGGCTGTCGCGCCAGTAACAAACTGGACATTGTATGATTCCGTTTACACGGAAAGATATATGA
ACCAACCATCGGAAAACCATGAAGGCTATTTTGAAGTATCCACCATCCAAAATTTCAAATCATTCGAATC
TTTAAAGCGTCTTTTCATTGTGCACGGAACTTTCGATGATAATGTTCACATACAAAATACTTTTAGATTA
GTTGATCAACTGAATCTATTGGGATTGACGAACTATGACATGCACATTTTTCCAGACTCTGATCATTCCA
TCCGGTACCACAACGCTCAAAGAATTGTATTCCAAAAACTATACTATTGGTTAAGGGATGCCTTTGCTGA
ACGCTTTGACAACACTGAAGTTTTGCATTTATAAAACTTTATGGATGATTGCGATATTAACGATAACGAT
AGAGACAAACACGCGATTAATAATATAATAATATGAAGTTTCTCAATTGCAACGCATAATTTTGGAATGA
CATATTAGGTACAAATGTTAGACCTAATAAATGTAATATTTAACGACGGTTGTACGTACAGGTACATTAT
TTTGTGTACTATACTAATAAGAGTATTTTATATAGGGCGGTGATGATACCCATCGAGCTATTATCACCAC
ACAGTTTTCGTATCTGTGATAGAACGGCTCACAAAATCAATGAGAAGAAAAGTGTAATTATAATCTTAGT
GTATGAATAAATCATGCTTTCGTTTTCCTTTTTTCGCTACCACCAGGTTTACTGGTGGCAGTCTTCCTCT
TCGTAGGTTTGGCTTTCTGCTTGATAAGTTTATCCTTCTTCAAGTCTGTGCTACTATCTTGTGTTTCTTC
ATCATCTGCGGGAACTGGATTGTCATCTGCGTCAACGACATCTTCGAAATCGGGGGTGCTAGTACTGGTG
CCAACACCACCACCACCAATAGTACTACCTGTTCTGTAAATTGCGACTGGATGTGTCATACTGTTGTATT
TCCGAATTCACTGGCCGTCGTTTTACAACGTCGTGACTGGGAAAACCCTGGCGTTACCCAACTTAATCGC
CTTGCAGCACATCCCCCTTTCGCCAGCTGGCGTAATAGCGAAGAGGCCCGCACCGATCGCCCTTCCCAAC
AGTTGCGCAGCCTGAATGGCGAATGGCGCCTGATGCGGTATTTTCTCCTTACGCATCTGTGCGGTATTTC
ACACCGCATATGGTGCACTCTCAGTACAATCTGCTCTGATGCCGCATAGTTAAGCCAGCCCCGACACCCG
CCAACACCCGCTGACGCGCCCTGACGGGCTTGTCTGCTCCCGGCATCCGCTTACAGACAAGCTGTGACCG
TCTCCGGGAGCTGCATGTGTCAGAGGTTTTCACCGTCATCACCGAAACGCGCGAGACGAAAGGGCGGGTA
ATAACTGATATAATTAAATTGAAGCTCTAATTTGTGAGTTTAGTATACATGCATTTACTTATAATACAGT
TTTTTAGTTTTGCTGGCCGCATCTTCTCAAATATGCTTCCCAGCCTGCTTTTCTGTAACGTTCACCCTCT
ACCTTAGCATCCCTTCCCTTTGCAAATAGTCCTCTTCCAACAATAATAATGTCAGATCCTGTAGAGACCA
CATCATCCACGGTTCTATACTGTTGACCCAATGCGTCTCCCTTGTCATCTAAACCCACACCGGGTGTCAT
AATCAACCAATCGTAACCTTCATCTCTTCCACCCATGTCTCTTTGAGCAATAAAGCCGATAACAAAATCT
TTGTCGCTCTTCGCAATGTCAACAGTACCCTTAGTATATTCTCCAGTAGATAGGGAGCCCTTGCATGACA
ATTCTGCTAACATCAAAAGGCCTCTAGGTTCCTTTGTTACTTCTTCTGCCGCCTGCTTCAAACCGCTAAC
AATACCTGGGCCCACCACACCGTGTGCATTCGTAATGTCTGCCCATTCTGCTATTCTGTATACACCCGCA
GAGTACTGCAATTTGACTGTATTACCAATGTCAGCAAATTTTCTGTCTTCGAAGAGTAAAAAATTGTACT
TGGCGGATAATGCCTTTAGCGGCTTAACTGTGCCCTCCATGGAAAAATCAGTCAAGATATCCACATGTGT
TTTTAGTAAACAAATTTTAGGACCTAATGCTTCAACTAACTCCAGTAATTCCTTGGTGGTACGAACATCC
AATGAAGCACACAAGTTTGTTTGCTTTTCGTGCATGATATTAAATAGCTTGGCAGCAACAGGACTAGGAT
GAGTAGCAGCACGTTCCTTATATGTAGCTTTCGGCATGATTTATCTTCGTTTCCTGCATGTTTTTGTTCT
GTGCAGTTGGGTTAAGAATACTGGGCAATTTCATGTTTCTTCAACACTACATATGCGTATATATACCAAT
CTAAGTCTGTGCTCCTTCCTTCGTTCTTCCTTCTGTTCGGAGATTACCGAATCAAAAAAATTTCAAGGAA
ACCGAAATCAAAAAAAAGAATAAAAAAAAAATGATGAATTGAAAAGCTGGCCTCGTGATACGCCTATTTT
TATAGGTTAATGTCATGATAATAATGGTTTCTTAGACGTCAGGTGGCACTTTTCGGGGAAATGTGCGCGG
AACCCCTATTTGTTTATTTTTCTAAATACATTCAAATATGTATCCGCTCATGAGACAATAACCCTGATAA
ATGCTTCAATAATATTGAAAAAGGAAGAGTATGAGTATTCAACATTTCCGTGTCGCCCTTATTCCCTTTT
TTGCGGCATTTTGCCTTCCTGTTTTTGCTCACCCAGAAACGCTGGTGAAAGTAAAAGATGCTGAAGATCA
GTTGGGTGCACGAGTGGGTTACATCGAACTGGATCTCAACAGCGGTAAGATCCTTGAGAGTTTTCGCCCC
GAAGAACGTTTTCCAATGATGAGCACTTTTAAAGTTCTGCTATGTGGCGCGGTATTATCCCGTATTGACG
CCGGGCAAGAGCAACTCGGTCGCCGCATACACTATTCTCAGAATGACTTGGTTGAGTACTCACCAGTCAC
AGAAAAGCATCTTACGGATGGCATGACAGTAAGAGAATTATGCAGTGCTGCCATAACCATGAGTGATAAC
ACTGCGGCCAACTTACTTCTGACAACGATCGGAGGACCGAAGGAGCTAACCGCTTTTTTGCACAACATGG
GGGATCATGTAACTCGCCTTGATCGTTGGGAACCGGAGCTGAATGAAGCCATACCAAACGACGAGCGTGA
CACCACGATGCCTGTAGCAATGGCAACAACGTTGCGCAAACTATTAACTGGCGAACTACTTACTCTAGCT
TCCCGGCAACAATTAATAGACTGGATGGAGGCGGATAAAGTTGCAGGACCACTTCTGCGCTCGGCCCTTC
CGGCTGGCTGGTTTATTGCTGATAAATCTGGAGCCGGTGAGCGTGGGTCTCGCGGTATCATTGCAGCACT
GGGGCCAGATGGTAAGCCCTCCCGTATCGTAGTTATCTACACGACGGGGAGTCAGGCAACTATGGATGAA
CGAAATAGACAGATCGCTGAGATAGGTGCCTCACTGATTAAGCATTGGTAACTGTCAGACCAAGTTTACT
CATATATACTTTAGATTGATTTAAAACTTCATTTTTAATTTAAAAGGATCTAGGTGAAGATCCTTTTTGA
TAATCTCATGACCAAAATCCCTTAACGTGAGTTTTCGTTCCACTGAGCGTCAGACCCCGTAGAAAAGATC
AAAGGATCTTCTTGAGATCCTTTTTTTCTGCGCGTAATCTGCTGCTTGCAAACAAAAAAACCACCGCTAC
CAGCGGTGGTTTGTTTGCCGGATCAAGAGCTACCAACTCTTTTTCCGAAGGTAACTGGCTTCAGCAGAGC
GCAGATACCAAATACTGTTCTTCTAGTGTAGCCGTAGTTAGGCCACCACTTCAAGAACTCTGTAGCACCG
CCTACATACCTCGCTCTGCTAATCCTGTTACCAGTGGCTGCTGCCAGTGGCGATAAGTCGTGTCTTACCG
GGTTGGACTCAAGACGATAGTTACCGGATAAGGCGCAGCGGTCGGGCTGAACGGGGGGTTCGTGCACACA
GCCCAGCTTGGAGCGAACGACCTACACCGAACTGAGATACCTACAGCGTGAGCTATGAGAAAGCGCCACG
CTTCCCGAAGGGAGAAAGGCGGACAGGTATCCGGTAAGCGGCAGGGTCGGAACAGGAGAGCGCACGAGGG
AGCTTCCAGGGGGAAACGCCTGGTATCTTTATAGTCCTGTCGGGTTTCGCCACCTCTGACTTGAGCGTCG
ATTTTTGTGATGCTCGTCAGGGGGGCGGAGCCTATGGAAAAACGCCAGCAACGCGGCCTTTTTACGGTTC
CTGGCCTTTTGCTGGCCTTTTGCTCACATGTTCTTTCCTGCGTTATCCCCTGATTCTGTGGATAACCGTA
TTACCGCCTTTGAGTGAGCTGATACCGCTCGCCGCAGCCGAACGACCGAGCGCAGCGAGTCAGTGAGCGA
GGAAGCGGAAGA
Features (pLannotate 1.2.2; 16 found; start..end, strand, type, name):
      1..93      +  CDS            lacI (fragment): lac repressor; lacI; The lac repressor binds to the lac operator to inhibit transcription in E. coli. This inhibition can be relieved by adding lactose or isopropyl-β-D-thiogalactopyranoside (IPTG).
    106..127     +  protein_bind   CAP binding site: CAP binding activates transcription in the presence of cAMP. E. coli catabolite activator protein
    142..172     +  promoter       lac promoter: promoter for the E. coli lac operon
    180..196     +  protein_bind   lac operator: The lac repressor binds to the lac operator to inhibit transcription in E. coli. This inhibition can be relieved by adding lactose or isopropyl-β-D-thiogalactopyranoside (IPTG). lac repressor encoded by lacI
    233..415     -  CDS            RCN2 (fragment): RCN2_YEAST - Also known as WSP1. Experimental evidence at protein level: Swiss-Prot protein existence level 1. From Saccharomyces cerevisiae (strain ATCC 204508 / S288c) (Baker's yeast).
    734..1429    +  CDS            Superfolder GFP: Superfolder GFP is a basic (constitutively fluorescent) green fluorescent protein published in 2005, derived from Aequorea victoria. It is reported to be a very rapidly-maturing weak dimer.
   1442..4231    +  CDS            STE13: STE13_YEAST - Also known as YCI1. Experimental evidence at protein level: Swiss-Prot protein existence level 1. Responsible for the proteolytic maturation of the alpha- factor precursor. From Saccharomyces cerevisiae (strain ATCC 204508 / S288c) (Baker's yeast).
   4565..4834    -  CDS            RFC1 (fragment): RFC1_YEAST - Also known as CDC44. Experimental evidence at protein level: Swiss-Prot protein existence level 1. Component of the ATP-dependent clamp loader RFC complex for the POL30/PCNA homotrimer DNA clamp. During a clamp loading circle, the RFC:clamp complex binds to DNA and the recognition of the double- stranded/single-stranded junction stimulates ATP hydrolysis by RFC. The complex presumably provides bipartite ATP sites in which one subunit supplies a catalytic site for hydrolysis of ATP bound to the neighboring subunit. Dissociation of RFC from the clamp leaves the clamp encircling DNA.
   4836..4993    +  CDS            lacZα (fragment): LacZα fragment of β-galactosidase; lacZ fragment
   4999..5098    -  misc_feature   bom (fragment): basis of mobility region from pBR322
   5200..5235    -  CDS            rop (fragment): Rop protein, which maintains plasmids at low copy number; rop
   5324..6123    -  CDS            URA3 (fragment): orotidine-5'-phosphate decarboxylase, required for uracil biosynthesis; S. cerevisiae URA3; yeast auxotrophic marker, counterselectable with 5-fluoroorotic acid (5-FOA)
   6128..6343    -  promoter       URA3 promoter: S. cerevisiae URA3
   6436..6540    +  promoter       AmpR promoter: bla
   6541..7401    +  CDS            AmpR: β-lactamase; bla; confers resistance to ampicillin, carbenicillin, and related antibiotics
   7572..8160    +  rep_origin     ori: high-copy-number ColE1/pMB1/pBR322/pUC origin of replication
