[The description below was written by a language model from this plasmid's Addgene catalogue record and pLannotate feature annotations shown in this document.]
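Description:
YIplac211-msGFP2-STE13 is a yeast integrating plasmid built on the YIplac211 backbone for expressing an N-terminally GFP-tagged version of the Saccharomyces cerevisiae protein Ste13 in budding yeast. In E. coli it is maintained at high copy through a ColE1/pUC-type origin and selected with ampicillin via the bla (AmpR) gene. The feature table shows no yeast replication origin or centromere, as expected for a YIp-series vector, so stable propagation in yeast depends on recombination into the genome. Transformants are selected by uracil prototrophy using the URA3 marker with its own promoter, which can also be counterselected with 5-fluoroorotic acid. Remnants of the lac promoter/operator, lacZα, lacI, bom and rop flank the cloning region and are carried over from the parental vector.

The payload, assembled by Gibson cloning, is a green fluorescent protein coding sequence placed directly upstream of, and on the same strand as, the STE13 open reading frame. The annotation software labels the fluorescent protein as Superfolder GFP, while the catalogue identifies it as msGFP2, presumably a closely related variant. Ste13 is the protease responsible for proteolytic maturation of the alpha-factor precursor. The record does not name a promoter or terminator for the fusion. However, partial matches to RCN2 upstream and RFC1 downstream of the fusion suggest that surrounding yeast genomic sequence was included, which may supply the native STE13 regulatory regions and homology for integration. The associated publication concerns clathrin adaptor-mediated recycling pathways within the Golgi, so the construct probably serves as a fluorescent marker for following Ste13 localization and trafficking in live yeast cells.
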