Addgene plasmid #177106: YIplac211-msGFP2-STE13
Purpose: Expresses msGFP2-Ste13 in yeast cells
Depositing lab: Benjamin Glick. Depositing organization: University of Chicago. Publication: Clathrin adaptors mediate two sequential pathways of intra-Golgi recycling. Casler JC, Johnson N, Krahn AH, Pantazopoulou A, Day KJ, Glick BS. J Cell Biol. 2022 Jan 3;221(1). pii: 212747. doi: 10.1083/jcb.202103199. Epub 2021 Nov 5. PubMed 34739034.
Backbone
  Vector backbone: YIplac211
  Vector type: Yeast Expression
Growth in bacteria
  Bacterial resistance: Ampicillin, 100 μg/mL
  Growth temperature: 37°C
  Growth strain: DH5alpha
  Copy number: High Copy
Gene/Insert
  Gene/Insert name: STE13
  Species: S. cerevisiae (budding yeast)
  Entrez Gene: STE13 (a.k.a. YOR219C, YCI1)
  Cloning method: Gibson Cloning
Terms and licenses: Academic/Nonprofit Terms; Industry Terms: Not Available to Industry
How to cite: YIplac211-msGFP2-STE13 was a gift from Benjamin Glick (Addgene plasmid # 177106 ; http://n2t.net/addgene:177106 ; RRID:Addgene_177106)
